>Addgene plasmid #110693 | pSICO-CPSF6-358-eGFP | depositor full sequence | sequence record 208230 | pSICO-CPSF6-358-eGFP sequence 8691 bps
GTCGACGGATCGGGAGATCTCCCGATCCCCTATGGTGCACTCTCAGTACAATCTGCTCTGATGCCGCATA
GTTAAGCCAGTATCTGCTCCCTGCTTGTGTGTTGGAGGTCGCTGAGTAGTGCGCGAGCAAAATTTAAGCT
ACAACAAGGCAAGGCTTGACCGACAATTGCATGAAGAATCTGCTTAGGGTTAGGCGTTTTGCGCTGCTTC
GCGATGTACGGGCCAGATATACGCGTTGACATTGATTATTGACTAGTTATTAATAGTAATCAATTACGGG
GTCATTAGTTCATAGCCCATATATGGAGTTCCGCGTTACATAACTTACGGTAAATGGCCCGCCTGGCTGA
CCGCCCAACGACCCCCGCCCATTGACGTCAATAATGACGTATGTTCCCATAGTAACGCCAATAGGGACTT
TCCATTGACGTCAATGGGTGGAGTATTTACGGTAAACTGCCCACTTGGCAGTACATCAAGTGTATCATAT
GCCAAGTACGCCCCCTATTGACGTCAATGACGGTAAATGGCCCGCCTGGCATTATGCCCAGTACATGACC
TTATGGGACTTTCCTACTTGGCAGTACATCTACGTATTAGTCATCGCTATTACCATGGTGATGCGGTTTT
GGCAGTACATCAATGGGCGTGGATAGCGGTTTGACTCACGGGGATTTCCAAGTCTCCACCCCATTGACGT
CAATGGGAGTTTGTTTTGGCACCAAAATCAACGGGACTTTCCAAAATGTCGTAACAACTCCGCCCCATTG
ACGCAAATGGGCGGTAGGCGTGTACGGTGGGAGGTCTATATAAGCAGCGCGTTTTGCCTGTACTGGGTCT
CTCTGGTTAGACCAGATCTGAGCCTGGGAGCTCTCTGGCTAACTAGGGAACCCACTGCTTAAGCCTCAAT
AAAGCTTGCCTTGAGTGCTTCAAGTAGTGTGTGCCCGTCTGTTGTGTGACTCTGGTAACTAGAGATCCCT
CAGACCCTTTTAGTCAGTGTGGAAAATCTCTAGCAGTGGCGCCCGAACAGGGACTTGAAAGCGAAAGGGA
AACCAGAGGAGCTCTCTCGACGCAGGACTCGGCTTGCTGAAGCGCGCACGGCAAGAGGCGAGGGGCGGCG
ACTGGTGAGTACGCCAAAAATTTTGACTAGCGGAGGCTAGAAGGAGAGAGATGGGTGCGAGAGCGTCAGT
ATTAAGCGGGGGAGAATTAGATCGCGATGGGAAAAAATTCGGTTAAGGCCAGGGGGAAAGAAAAAATATA
AATTAAAACATATAGTATGGGCAAGCAGGGAGCTAGAACGATTCGCAGTTAATCCTGGCCTGTTAGAAAC
ATCAGAAGGCTGTAGACAAATACTGGGACAGCTACAACCATCCCTTCAGACAGGATCAGAAGAACTTAGA
TCATTATATAATACAGTAGCAACCCTCTATTGTGTGCATCAAAGGATAGAGATAAAAGACACCAAGGAAG
CTTTAGACAAGATAGAGGAAGAGCAAAACAAAAGTAAGACCACCGCACAGCAAGCGGCCGGCCGCGCTGA
TCTTCAGACCTGGAGGAGGAGATATGAGGGACAATTGGAGAAGTGAATTATATAAATATAAAGTAGTAAA
AATTGAACCATTAGGAGTAGCACCCACCAAGGCAAAGAGAAGAGTGGTGCAGAGAGAAAAAAGAGCAGTG
GGAATAGGAGCTTTGTTCCTTGGGTTCTTGGGAGCAGCAGGAAGCACTATGGGCGCAGCGTCAATGACGC
TGACGGTACAGGCCAGACAATTATTGTCTGGTATAGTGCAGCAGCAGAACAATTTGCTGAGGGCTATTGA
GGCGCAACAGCATCTGTTGCAACTCACAGTCTGGGGCATCAAGCAGCTCCAGGCAAGAATCCTGGCTGTG
GAAAGATACCTAAAGGATCAACAGCTCCTGGGGATTTGGGGTTGCTCTGGAAAACTCATTTGCACCACTG
CTGTGCCTTGGAATGCTAGTTGGAGTAATAAATCTCTGGAACAGATTTGGAATCACACGACCTGGATGGA
GTGGGACAGAGAAATTAACAATTACACAAGCTTAATACACTCCTTAATTGAAGAATCGCAAAACCAGCAA
GAAAAGAATGAACAAGAATTATTGGAATTAGATAAATGGGCAAGTTTGTGGAATTGGTTTAACATAACAA
ATTGGCTGTGGTATATAAAATTATTCATAATGATAGTAGGAGGCTTGGTAGGTTTAAGAATAGTTTTTGC
TGTACTTTCTATAGTGAATAGAGTTAGGCAGGGATATTCACCATTATCGTTTCAGACCCACCTCCCAACC
CCGAGGGGACCCGACAGGCCCGAAGGAATAGAAGAAGAAGGTGGAGAGAGAGACAGAGACAGATCCATTC
GATTAGTGAACGGATCGGCACTGCGTGCGCCAATTCTGCAGACAAATGGCAGTATTCATCCACAATTTTA
AAAGAAAAGGGGGGATTGGGGGGTACAGTGCAGGGGAAAGAATAGTAGACATAATAGCAACAGACATACA
AACTAAAGAATTACAAAAACAAATTACAAAAATTCAAAATTTTCGGGTTTATTACAGGGACAGCAGAGAT
CCAGTTTGGTTAGTACCGGGCCCGCTCTAGAGATCCGACGCCGCCATCTCTAGGCCCGCGCCGGCCCCCT
CGCACAGACTTGTGGGAGAAGCTCGGCTACTCCCCTGCCCCGGTTAATTTGCATATAATATTTCCTAGTA
ACTATAGAGGCTTAATGTGCGATAAAAGACAGATAATCTGTTCTTTTTAATACTAGCTACATTTTACATG
ATAGGCTTGGATTTCTATAAGAGATACAAATACTAAATTATTATTTTAAAAAACAGCACAAAAGGAAACT
CACCCTAACTGTAAAGTAATTATAACTTCGTATAGTATAAATTATACGAAGTTATAAGCCTTGGTTTTTT
GAATTCCGTATTACCGCCATGCATTAGTTATTAATAGTAATCAATTACGGGGTCATTAGTTCATAGCCCA
TATATGGAGTTCCGCGTTACATAACTTACGGTAAATGGCCCGCCTGGCTGACCGCCCAACGACCCCCGCC
CATTGACGTCAATAATGACGTATGTTCCCATAGTAACGCCAATAGGGACTTTCCATTGACGTCAATGGGT
GGAGTATTTACGGTAAACTGCCCACTTGGCAGTACATCAAGTGTATCATATGCCAAGTACGCCCCCTATT
GACGTCAATGACGGTAAATGGCCCGCCTGGCATTATGCCCAGTACATGACCTTATGGGACTTTCCTACTT
GGCAGTACATCTACGTATTAGTCATCGCTATTACCATGGTGATGCGGTTTTGGCAGTACATCAATGGGCG
TGGATAGCGGTTTGACTCACGGGGATTTCCAAGTCTCCACCCCATTGACGTCAATGGGAGTTTGTTTTGG
CACCAAAATCAACGGGACTTTCCAAAATGTCGTAACAACTCCGCCCCATTGACGCAAATGGGCGGTAGGC
GTGTACGGTGGGAGGTCTATATAAGCAGAGCTGGTTTAGTGAACCGTCGGATCCCAGTGTGGTGGTACGG
GAATTCAGGAAGATGGCGGACGGCGTGGACCACATAGACATTTACGCGGATGTCGGCGAAGAGTTCAACC
AGGAAGCTGAATATGGTGGGCATGATCAGATAGATTTGTATGACGATGTCATATCTCCATCTGCAAATAA
TGGAGATGCCCCAGAAGACCGAGATTACATGGATACTCTCCCACCAACTGTTGGTGATGATGTGGGTAAA
GGAGCAGCACCAAATGTTGTCTATACATATACTGGAAAGAGAATTGCATTATATATTGGAAATCTAACAT
GGTGGACAACAGATGAAGACTTAACTGAAGCAGTTCATTCTTTGGGAGTAAATGATATTTTGGAGATAAA
ATTTTTTGAAAATCGGGCAAATGGCCAGTCAAAGGGGTTTGCCCTTGTTGGTGTTGGATCTGAAGCATCT
TCAAAAAAGTTAATGGATCTGTTACCTAAAAGAGAACTTCATGGTCAGAATCCTGTTGTAACTCCATGCA
ATAAACAGTTCCTGAGTCAATTTGAAATGCAGTCCAGGAAAACTACACAATCAGGACAAATGTCTGGGGA
AGGTAAAGCTGGTCCTCCAGGAGGCAGTTCCCGTGCAGCATTTCCACAAGGTGGTAGAGGACGGGGCCGT
TTTCCAGGGGCTGTTCCTGGTGGGGACAGATTTCCTGGGCCAGCAGGACCAGGAGGGCCACCCCCACCTT
TTCCAGGAAATTTGATCAAGCATCTTGTTAAAGGAACTCGGCCTTTGTTCCTGGAAACTAGGATTCCATG
GCATATGGGGCACAGCATAGAGGAAATACCCATTTTTGGCCTAAAAGCTGGACAGACTCCACCACGTCCA
CCCTTAGGTCCTCCAGGCCCACCTGGTCCACCAGGTCCTCCACCTCCTGGTCAGGTTCTGCCTCCTCCTC
TAGCTGGGCCTCCTAATCGAGGAGATCGCCCTCCACCACCAGTTCTTTTTCCTGGACAACCTTTTGGGCA
GCCTCCATTGGGTCCACTTCCTCCTGGCCCTCCACCTCCAGTTCCAGGCTACGGCCCCCCTCCTGGCCCA
CCACCTCCACAACAGGGACCACCTCCACCTCCAGGCGAGGTACCGCGGGCCCGGGATCCGCTAGCGCTAC
CGGTCGCCACCATGGTGAGCAAGGGCGAGGAGCTGTTCACCGGGGTGGTGCCCATCCTGGTCGAGCTGGA
CGGCGACGTAAACGGCCACAAGTTCAGCGTGTCCGGCGAGGGCGAGGGCGATGCCACCTACGGCAAGCTG
ACCCTGAAGTTCATCTGCACCACCGGCAAGCTGCCCGTGCCCTGGCCCACCCTCGTGACCACCCTGACCT
ACGGCGTGCAGTGCTTCAGCCGCTACCCCGACCACATGAAGCAGCACGACTTCTTCAAGTCCGCCATGCC
CGAAGGCTACGTCCAGGAGCGCACCATCTTCTTCAAGGACGACGGCAACTACAAGACCCGCGCCGAGGTG
AAGTTCGAGGGCGACACCCTGGTGAACCGCATCGAGCTGAAGGGCATCGACTTCAAGGAGGACGGCAACA
TCCTGGGGCACAAGCTGGAGTACAACTACAACAGCCACAACGTCTATATCATGGCCGACAAGCAGAAGAA
CGGCATCAAGGTGAACTTCAAGATCCGCCACAACATCGAGGACGGCAGCGTGCAGCTCGCCGACCACTAC
CAGCAGAACACCCCCATCGGCGACGGCCCCGTGCTGCTGCCCGACAACCACTACCTGAGCACCCAGTCCG
CCCTGAGCAAAGACCCCAACGAGAAGCGCGATCACATGGTCCTGCTGGAGTTCGTGACCGCCGCCGGGAT
CACTCTCGGCATGGACGAGCTGTACAAGTAGCGGCCGCATAACTTCGTATAGTATAAATTATACGAAGTT
ATAAGCCTTGTTAACGCGCGGTGACCCTCGAGGTCGACGGTATCGATAAGCTCGCTTCACGAGATCATGT
TTAAGGGTTCCGGTTCCACTAGGTACAATTCGATATCAAGCTTATCGATAATCAACCTCTGGATTACAAA
ATTTGTGAAAGATTGACTGGTATTCTTAACTATGTTGCTCCTTTTACGCTATGTGGATACGCTGCTTTAA
TGCCTTTGTATCATGCTATTGCTTCCCGTATGGCTTTCATTTTCTCCTCCTTGTATAAATCCTGGTTGCT
GTCTCTTTATGAGGAGTTGTGGCCCGTTGTCAGGCAACGTGGCGTGGTGTGCACTGTGTTTGCTGACGCA
ACCCCCACTGGTTGGGGCATTGCCACCACCTGTCAGCTCCTTTCCGGGACTTTCGCTTTCCCCCTCCCTA
TTGCCACGGCGGAACTCATCGCCGCCTGCCTTGCCCGCTGCTGGACAGGGGCTCGGCTGTTGGGCACTGA
CAATTCCGTGGTGTTGTCGGGGAAATCATCGTCCTTTCCTTGGCTGCTCGCCTGTGTTGCCACCTGGATT
CTGCGCGGGACGTCCTTCTGCTACGTCCCTTCGGCCCTCAATCCAGCGGACCTTCCTTCCCGCGGCCTGC
TGCCGGCTCTGCGGCCTCTTCCGCGTCTTCGCCTTCGCCCTCAGACGAGTCGGATCTCCCTTTGGGCCGC
CTCCCCGCATCGATACCGTCGACCTCGATCGAGACCTAGAAAAACATGGAGCAATCACAAGTAGCAATAC
AGCAGCTACCAATGCTGATTGTGCCTGGCTAGAAGCACAAGAGGAGGAGGAGGTGGGTTTTCCAGTCACA
CCTCAGGTACCTTTAAGACCAATGACTTACAAGGCAGCTGTAGATCTTAGCCACTTTTTAAAAGAAAAGG
GGGGACTGGAAGGGCTAATTCACTCCCAACGAAGACAAGATATCCTTGATCTGTGGATCTACCACACACA
AGGCTACTTCCCTGATTGGCAGAACTACACACCAGGGCCAGGGATCAGATATCCACTGACCTTTGGATGG
TGCTACAAGCTAGTACCAGTTGAGCAAGAGAAGGTAGAAGAAGCCAATGAAGGAGAGAACACCCGCTTGT
TACACCCTGTGAGCCTGCATGGGATGGATGACCCGGAGAGAGAAGTATTAGAGTGGAGGTTTGACAGCCG
CCTAGCATTTCATCACATGGCCCGAGAGCTGCATCCGGACTGTACTGGGTCTCTCTGGTTAGACCAGATC
TGAGCCTGGGAGCTCTCTGGCTAACTAGGGAACCCACTGCTTAAGCCTCAATAAAGCTTGCCTTGAGTGC
TTCAAGTAGTGTGTGCCCGTCTGTTGTGTGACTCTGGTAACTAGAGATCCCTCAGACCCTTTTAGTCAGT
GTGGAAAATCTCTAGCAGCATGTGAGCAAAAGGCCAGCAAAAGGCCAGGAACCGTAAAAAGGCCGCGTTG
CTGGCGTTTTTCCATAGGCTCCGCCCCCCTGACGAGCATCACAAAAATCGACGCTCAAGTCAGAGGTGGC
GAAACCCGACAGGACTATAAAGATACCAGGCGTTTCCCCCTGGAAGCTCCCTCGTGCGCTCTCCTGTTCC
GACCCTGCCGCTTACCGGATACCTGTCCGCCTTTCTCCCTTCGGGAAGCGTGGCGCTTTCTCATAGCTCA
CGCTGTAGGTATCTCAGTTCGGTGTAGGTCGTTCGCTCCAAGCTGGGCTGTGTGCACGAACCCCCCGTTC
AGCCCGACCGCTGCGCCTTATCCGGTAACTATCGTCTTGAGTCCAACCCGGTAAGACACGACTTATCGCC
ACTGGCAGCAGCCACTGGTAACAGGATTAGCAGAGCGAGGTATGTAGGCGGTGCTACAGAGTTCTTGAAG
TGGTGGCCTAACTACGGCTACACTAGAAGAACAGTATTTGGTATCTGCGCTCTGCTGAAGCCAGTTACCT
TCGGAAAAAGAGTTGGTAGCTCTTGATCCGGCAAACAAACCACCGCTGGTAGCGGTGGTTTTTTTGTTTG
CAAGCAGCAGATTACGCGCAGAAAAAAAGGATCTCAAGAAGATCCTTTGATCTTTTCTACGGGGTCTGAC
GCTCAGTGGAACGAAAACTCACGTTAAGGGATTTTGGTCATGAGATTATCAAAAAGGATCTTCACCTAGA
TCCTTTTAAATTAAAAATGAAGTTTTAAATCAATCTAAAGTATATATGAGTAAACTTGGTCTGACAGTTA
CCAATGCTTAATCAGTGAGGCACCTATCTCAGCGATCTGTCTATTTCGTTCATCCATAGTTGCCTGACTC
CCCGTCGTGTAGATAACTACGATACGGGAGGGCTTACCATCTGGCCCCAGTGCTGCAATGATACCGCGAG
ACCCACGCTCACCGGCTCCAGATTTATCAGCAATAAACCAGCCAGCCGGAAGGGCCGAGCGCAGAAGTGG
TCCTGCAACTTTATCCGCCTCCATCCAGTCTATTAATTGTTGCCGGGAAGCTAGAGTAAGTAGTTCGCCA
GTTAATAGTTTGCGCAACGTTGTTGCCATTGCTACAGGCATCGTGGTGTCACGCTCGTCGTTTGGTATGG
CTTCATTCAGCTCCGGTTCCCAACGATCAAGGCGAGTTACATGATCCCCCATGTTGTGCAAAAAAGCGGT
TAGCTCCTTCGGTCCTCCGATCGTTGTCAGAAGTAAGTTGGCCGCAGTGTTATCACTCATGGTTATGGCA
GCACTGCATAATTCTCTTACTGTCATGCCATCCGTAAGATGCTTTTCTGTGACTGGTGAGTACTCAACCA
AGTCATTCTGAGAATAGTGTATGCGGCGACCGAGTTGCTCTTGCCCGGCGTCAATACGGGATAATACCGC
GCCACATAGCAGAACTTTAAAAGTGCTCATCATTGGAAAACGTTCTTCGGGGCGAAAACTCTCAAGGATC
TTACCGCTGTTGAGATCCAGTTCGATGTAACCCACTCGTGCACCCAACTGATCTTCAGCATCTTTTACTT
TCACCAGCGTTTCTGGGTGAGCAAAAACAGGAAGGCAAAATGCCGCAAAAAAGGGAATAAGGGCGACACG
GAAATGTTGAATACTCATACTCTTCCTTTTTCAATATTATTGAAGCATTTATCAGGGTTATTGTCTCATG
AGCGGATACATATTTGAATGTATTTAGAAAAATAAACAAATAGGGGTTCCGCGCACATTTCCCCGAAAAG
TGCCACCTGAC
Features (pLannotate 1.2.2; 26 found; start..end, strand, type, name):
     31..83      -  misc_feature   bom (fragment): basis of mobility region from pBR322
    238..617     +  enhancer       CMV enhancer: human cytomegalovirus immediate early enhancer
    618..817     +  promoter       CMV promoter: human cytomegalovirus (CMV) immediate early promoter
    835..1015    +  LTR            5' LTR (truncated): truncated 5' long terminal repeat (LTR) from HIV-1
   1062..1187    +  misc_feature   HIV-1 Ψ: packaging signal of human immunodeficiency virus type 1
   1171..1509    +  CDS            HIV-1 gag (fragment): gag protein from human immunodeficiency virus 1; gag
   1686..1919    +  misc_feature   RRE: The Rev response element (RRE) of HIV-1 allows for Rev-dependent mRNA export from the nucleus to the cytoplasm.
   2296..2396    +  CDS            Rev (fragment): human immunodeficiency virus 1 (HIV-1) Rev protein; rev; enhances nuclear export of unspliced and incompletely spliced viral mRNAs
   2446..2563    +  misc_feature   cPPT/CTS: central polypurine tract and central termination sequence of HIV-1
   2622..2891    +  promoter       U6 promoter (fragment): RNA polymerase III promoter for mouse U6 snRNA (Das et al., 1988)
   2892..2925    +  protein_bind   loxP511: Cre-mediated recombination occurs in the 8-bp core sequence (GTATACAT). loxP511 sites are compatible with each other, but incompatible with wild-type loxP sites. Cre recombinase
   3025..3328    +  enhancer       CMV enhancer: human cytomegalovirus immediate early enhancer
   3329..3532    +  promoter       CMV promoter: human cytomegalovirus (CMV) immediate early promoter
   3583..4608    +  CDS            CPSF6 (fragment): CPSF6_HUMAN - Also known as CFIM68 From Homo sapiens (Human).
   4659..4679    +  misc_feature   MCS (fragment): multiple cloning site
   4702..5418    +  CDS            EGFP: EGFP is a basic (constitutively fluorescent) green fluorescent protein published in 1996, derived from Aequorea victoria. It is reported to be a rapidly-maturing weak dimer with moderate acid sensitivity.
   5429..5462    +  protein_bind   loxP511: Cre-mediated recombination occurs in the 8-bp core sequence (GTATACAT). loxP511 sites are compatible with each other, but incompatible with wild-type loxP sites. Cre recombinase
   5485..5512    -  misc_feature   MCS (fragment): pBluescript multiple cloning site
   5557..5580    +  misc_feature   MCS (fragment): pBluescript multiple cloning site
   5580..6168    +  misc_feature   WPRE: woodchuck hepatitis virus posttranscriptional regulatory element
   6169..6188    +  misc_feature   MCS (fragment): pBluescript multiple cloning site
   6190..6690    +  CDS            nef (fragment): NEF_HV1LA - Experimental evidence at protein level: Swiss-Prot protein existence level 1. Extracellular Nef protein targets CD4(+) T-lymphocytes for apoptosis by interacting with CXCR4 surface receptors. From Human immunodeficiency virus type 1 group M subtype B (isolate Lai) (HIV-1).
   6697..6877    +  LTR            5' LTR (truncated): truncated 5' long terminal repeat (LTR) from HIV-1
   6939..7527    -  rep_origin     ori: high-copy-number ColE1/pMB1/pBR322/pUC origin of replication
   7698..8558    -  CDS            AmpR: β-lactamase; bla; confers resistance to ampicillin, carbenicillin, and related antibiotics
   8559..8663    -  promoter       AmpR promoter: bla
