>Addgene plasmid #110693 | pSICO-CPSF6-358-eGFP | addgene full sequence | sequence record 213756 | Addgene NGS Result
GTCGACGGATCGGGAGATCTCCCGATCCCCTATGGTGCACTCTCAGTACAATCTGCTCTGATGCCGCATA
GTTAAGCCAGTATCTGCTCCCTGCTTGTGTGTTGGAGGTCGCTGAGTAGTGCGCGAGCAAAATTTAAGCT
ACAACAAGGCAAGGCTTGACCGACAATTGCATGAAGAATCTGCTTAGGGTTAGGCGTTTTGCGCTGCTTC
GCGATGTACGGGCCAGATATACGCGTTGACATTGATTATTGACTAGTTATTAATAGTAATCAATTACGGG
GTCATTAGTTCATAGCCCATATATGGAGTTCCGCGTTACATAACTTACGGTAAATGGCCCGCCTGGCTGA
CCGCCCAACGACCCCCGCCCATTGACGTCAATAATGACGTATGTTCCCATAGTAACGCCAATAGGGACTT
TCCATTGACGTCAATGGGTGGAGTATTTACGGTAAACTGCCCACTTGGCAGTACATCAAGTGTATCATAT
GCCAAGTACGCCCCCTATTGACGTCAATGACGGTAAATGGCCCGCCTGGCATTATGCCCAGTACATGACC
TTATGGGACTTTCCTACTTGGCAGTACATCTACGTATTAGTCATCGCTATTACCATGGTGATGCGGTTTT
GGCAGTACATCAATGGGCGTGGATAGCGGTTTGACTCACGGGGATTTCCAAGTCTCCACCCCATTGACGT
CAATGGGAGTTTGTTTTGGCACCAAAATCAACGGGACTTTCCAAAATGTCGTAACAACTCCGCCCCATTG
ACGCAAATGGGCGGTAGGCGTGTACGGTGGGAGGTCTATATAAGCAGCGCGTTTTGCCTGTACTGGGTCT
CTCTGGTTAGACCAGATCTGAGCCTGGGAGCTCTCTGGCTAACTAGGGAACCCACTGCTTAAGCCTCAAT
AAAGCTTGCCTTGAGTGCTTCAAGTAGTGTGTGCCCGTCTGTTGTGTGACTCTGGTAACTAGAGATCCCT
CAGACCCTTTTAGTCAGTGTGGAAAATCTCTAGCAGTGGCGCCCGAACAGGGACTTGAAAGCGAAAGGGA
AACCAGAGGAGCTCTCTCGACGCAGGACTCGGCTTGCTGAAGCGCGCACGGCAAGAGGCGAGGGGCGGCG
ACTGGTGAGTACGCCAAAAATTTTGACTAGCGGAGGCTAGAAGGAGAGAGATGGGTGCGAGAGCGTCAGT
ATTAAGCGGGGGAGAATTAGATCGCGATGGGAAAAAATTCGGTTAAGGCCAGGGGGAAAGAAAAAATATA
AATTAAAACATATAGTATGGGCAAGCAGGGAGCTAGAACGATTCGCAGTTAATCCTGGCCTGTTAGAAAC
ATCAGAAGGCTGTAGACAAATACTGGGACAGCTACAACCATCCCTTCAGACAGGATCAGAAGAACTTAGA
TCATTATATAATACAGTAGCAACCCTCTATTGTGTGCATCAAAGGATAGAGATAAAAGACACCAAGGAAG
CTTTAGACAAGATAGAGGAAGAGCAAAACAAAAGTAAGACCACCGCACAGCAAGCGGCCGGCCGCTGATC
TTCAGACCTGGAGGAGGAGATATGAGGGACAATTGGAGAAGTGAATTATATAAATATAAAGTAGTAAAAA
TTGAACCATTAGGAGTAGCACCCACCAAGGCAAAGAGAAGAGTGGTGCAGAGAGAAAAAAGAGCAGTGGG
AATAGGAGCTTTGTTCCTTGGGTTCTTGGGAGCAGCAGGAAGCACTATGGGCGCAGCGTCAATGACGCTG
ACGGTACAGGCCAGACAATTATTGTCTGGTATAGTGCAGCAGCAGAACAATTTGCTGAGGGCTATTGAGG
CGCAACAGCATCTGTTGCAACTCACAGTCTGGGGCATCAAGCAGCTCCAGGCAAGAATCCTGGCTGTGGA
AAGATACCTAAAGGATCAACAGCTCCTGGGGATTTGGGGTTGCTCTGGAAAACTCATTTGCACCACTGCT
GTGCCTTGGAATGCTAGTTGGAGTAATAAATCTCTGGAACAGATTTGGAATCACACGACCTGGATGGAGT
GGGACAGAGAAATTAACAATTACACAAGCTTAATACACTCCTTAATTGAAGAATCGCAAAACCAGCAAGA
AAAGAATGAACAAGAATTATTGGAATTAGATAAATGGGCAAGTTTGTGGAATTGGTTTAACATAACAAAT
TGGCTGTGGTATATAAAATTATTCATAATGATAGTAGGAGGCTTGGTAGGTTTAAGAATAGTTTTTGCTG
TACTTTCTATAGTGAATAGAGTTAGGCAGGGATATTCACCATTATCGTTTCAGACCCACCTCCCAACCCC
GAGGGGACCCGACAGGCCCGAAGGAATAGAAGAAGAAGGTGGAGAGAGAGACAGAGACAGATCCATTCGA
TTAGTGAACGGATCGGCACTGCGTGCGCCAATTCTGCAGACAAATGGCAGTATTCATCCACAATTTTAAA
AGAAAAGGGGGGATTGGGGGGTACAGTGCAGGGGAAAGAATAGTAGACATAATAGCAACAGACATACAAA
CTAAAGAATTACAAAAACAAATTACAAAAATTCAAAATTTTCGGGTTTATTACAGGGACAGCAGAGATCC
AGTTTGGTTAGTACCGGGCCCGCTCTAGAGATCCGACGCGCCATCTCTAGGCCCGCGCCGGCCCCCTCGC
ACAGACTTGTGGGAGAAGCTCGGCTACTCCCCTGCCCCGGTTAATTTGCATATAATATTTCCTAGTAACT
ATAGAGGCTTAATGTGCGATAAAAGACAGATAATCTGTTCTTTTTAATACTAGCTACATTTTACATGATA
GGCTTGGATTTCTATAAGAGATACAAATACTAAATTATTATTTTAAAAAACAGCACAAAAGGAAACTCAC
CCTAACTGTAAAGTAATTATAACTTCGTATAGTATAAATTATACGAAGTTATAAGCCTTGGTTTTTTGAA
TTCCGTATTACCGCCATGCATTAGTTATTAATAGTAATCAATTACGGGGTCATTAGTTCATAGCCCATAT
ATGGAGTTCCGCGTTACATAACTTACGGTAAATGGCCCGCCTGGCTGACCGCCCAACGACCCCCGCCCAT
TGACGTCAATAATGACGTATGTTCCCATAGTAACGCCAATAGGGACTTTCCATTGACGTCAATGGGTGGA
GTATTTACGGTAAACTGCCCACTTGGCAGTACATCAAGTGTATCATATGCCAAGTACGCCCCCTATTGAC
GTCAATGACGGTAAATGGCCCGCCTGGCATTATGCCCAGTACATGACCTTATGGGACTTTCCTACTTGGC
AGTACATCTACGTATTAGTCATCGCTATTACCATGGTGATGCGGTTTTGGCAGTACATCAATGGGCGTGG
ATAGCGGTTTGACTCACGGGGATTTCCAAGTCTCCACCCCATTGACGTCAATGGGAGTTTGTTTTGGCAC
CAAAATCAACGGGACTTTCCAAAATGTCGTAACAACTCCGCCCCATTGACGCAAATGGGCGGTAGGCGTG
TACGGTGGGAGGTCTATATAAGCAGAGCTGGTTTAGTGAACCGTCGGATCCCAGTGTGGTGGTACGGGAA
TTCAGGAAGATGGCGGACGGCGTGGACCACATAGACATTTACGCGGATGTCGGCGAAGAGTTCAACCAGG
AAGCTGAATATGGTGGGCATGATCAGATAGATTTGTATGACGATGTCATATCTCCATCTGCAAATAATGG
AGATGCCCCAGAAGACCGAGATTACATGGATACTCTCCCACCAACTGTTGGTGATGATGTGGGTAAAGGA
GCAGCACCAAATGTTGTCTATACATATACTGGAAAGAGAATTGCATTATATATTGGAAATCTAACATGGT
GGACAACAGATGAAGACTTAACTGAAGCAGTTCATTCTTTGGGAGTAAATGATATTTTGGAGATAAAATT
TTTTGAAAATCGGGCAAATGGCCAGTCAAAGGGGTTTGCCCTTGTTGGTGTTGGATCTGAAGCATCTTCA
AAAAAGTTAATGGATCTGTTACCTAAAAGAGAACTTCATGGTCAGAATCCTGTTGTAACTCCATGCAATA
AACAGTTCCTGAGTCAATTTGAAATGCAGTCCAGGAAAACTACACAATCAGGACAAATGTCTGGGGAAGG
TAAAGCTGGTCCTCCAGGAGGCAGTTCCCGTGCAGCATTTCCACAAGGTGGTAGAGGACGGGGCCGTTTT
CCAGGGGCTGTTCCTGGTGGGGACAGATTTCCTGGGCCAGCAGGACCAGGAGGGCCACCCCCACCTTTTC
CAGGAAATTTGATCAAGCATCTTGTTAAAGGAACTCGGCCTTTGTTCCTGGAAACTAGGATTCCATGGCA
TATGGGGCACAGCATAGAGGAAATACCCATTTTTGGCCTAAAAGCTGGACAGACTCCACCACGTCCACCC
TTAGGTCCTCCAGGCCCACCTGGTCCACCAGGTCCTCCACCTCCTGGTCAGGTTCTGCCTCCTCCTCTAG
CTGGGCCTCCTAATCGAGGAGATCGCCCTCCACCACCAGTTCTTTTTCCTGGACAACCTTTTGGGCAGCC
TCCATTGGGTCCACTTCCTCCTGGCCCTCCACCTCCAGTTCCAGGCTACGGCCCCCCTCCTGGCCCACCA
CCTCCACAACAGGGACCACCTCCACCTCCAGGCGAGGTACCGCGGGCCCGGGATCCGCTAGCGCTACCGG
TCGCCACCATGGTGAGCAAGGGCGAGGAGCTGTTCACCGGGGTGGTGCCCATCCTGGTCGAGCTGGACGG
CGACGTAAACGGCCACAAGTTCAGCGTGTCCGGCGAGGGCGAGGGCGATGCCACCTACGGCAAGCTGACC
CTGAAGTTCATCTGCACCACCGGCAAGCTGCCCGTGCCCTGGCCCACCCTCGTGACCACCCTGACCTACG
GCGTGCAGTGCTTCAGCCGCTACCCCGACCACATGAAGCAGCACGACTTCTTCAAGTCCGCCATGCCCGA
AGGCTACGTCCAGGAGCGCACCATCTTCTTCAAGGACGACGGCAACTACAAGACCCGCGCCGAGGTGAAG
TTCGAGGGCGACACCCTGGTGAACCGCATCGAGCTGAAGGGCATCGACTTCAAGGAGGACGGCAACATCC
TGGGGCACAAGCTGGAGTACAACTACAACAGCCACAACGTCTATATCATGGCCGACAAGCAGAAGAACGG
CATCAAGGTGAACTTCAAGATCCGCCACAACATCGAGGACGGCAGCGTGCAGCTCGCCGACCACTACCAG
CAGAACACCCCCATCGGCGACGGCCCCGTGCTGCTGCCCGACAACCACTACCTGAGCACCCAGTCCGCCC
TGAGCAAAGACCCCAACGAGAAGCGCGATCACATGGTCCTGCTGGAGTTCGTGACCGCCGCCGGGATCAC
TCTCGGCATGGACGAGCTGTACAAGTAGCGGCCGCATAACTTCGTATAGTATAAATTATACGAAGTTATA
AGCCTTGTTAACGCGCGGTGACCCTCGAGGTCGACGGTATCGATAAGCTCGCTTCACGAGATCATGTTTA
AGGGTTCCGGTTCCACTAGGTACAATTCGATATCAAGCTTATCGATAATCAACCTCTGGATTACAAAATT
TGTGAAAGATTGACTGGTATTCTTAACTATGTTGCTCCTTTTACGCTATGTGGATACGCTGCTTTAATGC
CTTTGTATCATGCTATTGCTTCCCGTATGGCTTTCATTTTCTCCTCCTTGTATAAATCCTGGTTGCTGTC
TCTTTATGAGGAGTTGTGGCCCGTTGTCAGGCAACGTGGCGTGGTGTGCACTGTGTTTGCTGACGCAACC
CCCACTGGTTGGGGCATTGCCACCACCTGTCAGCTCCTTTCCGGGACTTTCGCTTTCCCCCTCCCTATTG
CCACGGCGGAACTCATCGCCGCCTGCCTTGCCCGCTGCTGGACAGGGGCTCGGCTGTTGGGCACTGACAA
TTCCGTGGTGTTGTCGGGGAAATCATCGTCCTTTCCTTGGCTGCTCGCCTGTGTTGCCACCTGGATTCTG
CGCGGGACGTCCTTCTGCTACGTCCCTTCGGCCCTCAATCCAGCGGACCTTCCTTCCCGCGGCCTGCTGC
CGGCTCTGCGGCCTCTTCCGCGTCTTCGCCTTCGCCCTCAGACGAGTCGGATCTCCCTTTGGGCCGCCTC
CCCGCATCGATACCGTCGACCTCGATCGAGACCTAGAAAAACATGGAGCAATCACAAGTAGCAATACAGC
AGCTACCAATGCTGATTGTGCCTGGCTAGAAGCACAAGAGGAGGAGGAGGTGGGTTTTCCAGTCACACCT
CAGGTACCTTTAAGACCAATGACTTACAAGGCAGCTGTAGATCTTAGCCACTTTTTAAAAGAAAAGGGGG
GACTGGAAGGGCTAATTCACTCCCAACGAAGACAAGATATCCTTGATCTGTGGATCTACCACACACAAGG
CTACTTCCCTGATTGGCAGAACTACACACCAGGGCCAGGGATCAGATATCCACTGACCTTTGGATGGTGC
TACAAGCTAGTACCAGTTGAGCAAGAGAAGGTAGAAGAAGCCAATGAAGGAGAGAACACCCGCTTGTTAC
ACCCTGTGAGCCTGCATGGGATGGATGACCCGGAGAGAGAAGTATTAGAGTGGAGGTTTGACAGCCGCCT
AGCATTTCATCACATGGCCCGAGAGCTGCATCCGGACTGTACTGGGTCTCTCTGGTTAGACCAGATCTGA
GCCTGGGAGCTCTCTGGCTAACTAGGGAACCCACTGCTTAAGCCTCAATAAAGCTTGCCTTGAGTGCTTC
AAGTAGTGTGTGCCCGTCTGTTGTGTGACTCTGGTAACTAGAGATCCCTCAGACCCTTTTAGTCAGTGTG
GAAAATCTCTAGCAGCATGTGAGCAAAAGGCCAGCAAAAGGCCAGGAACCGTAAAAAGGCCGCGTTGCTG
GCGTTTTTCCATAGGCTCCGCCCCCCTGACGAGCATCACAAAAATCGACGCTCAAGTCAGAGGTGGCGAA
ACCCGACAGGACTATAAAGATACCAGGCGTTTCCCCCTGGAAGCTCCCTCGTGCGCTCTCCTGTTCCGAC
CCTGCCGCTTACCGGATACCTGTCCGCCTTTCTCCCTTCGGGAAGCGTGGCGCTTTCTCATAGCTCACGC
TGTAGGTATCTCAGTTCGGTGTAGGTCGTTCGCTCCAAGCTGGGCTGTGTGCACGAACCCCCCGTTCAGC
CCGACCGCTGCGCCTTATCCGGTAACTATCGTCTTGAGTCCAACCCGGTAAGACACGACTTATCGCCACT
GGCAGCAGCCACTGGTAACAGGATTAGCAGAGCGAGGTATGTAGGCGGTGCTACAGAGTTCTTGAAGTGG
TGGCCTAACTACGGCTACACTAGAAGAACAGTATTTGGTATCTGCGCTCTGCTGAAGCCAGTTACCTTCG
GAAAAAGAGTTGGTAGCTCTTGATCCGGCAAACAAACCACCGCTGGTAGCGGTGGTTTTTTTGTTTGCAA
GCAGCAGATTACGCGCAGAAAAAAAGGATCTCAAGAAGATCCTTTGATCTTTTCTACGGGGTCTGACGCT
CAGTGGAACGAAAACTCACGTTAAGGGATTTTGGTCATGAGATTATCAAAAAGGATCTTCACCTAGATCC
TTTTAAATTAAAAATGAAGTTTTAAATCAATCTAAAGTATATATGAGTAAACTTGGTCTGACAGTTACCA
ATGCTTAATCAGTGAGGCACCTATCTCAGCGATCTGTCTATTTCGTTCATCCATAGTTGCCTGACTCCCC
GTCGTGTAGATAACTACGATACGGGAGGGCTTACCATCTGGCCCCAGTGCTGCAATGATACCGCGAGACC
CACGCTCACCGGCTCCAGATTTATCAGCAATAAACCAGCCAGCCGGAAGGGCCGAGCGCAGAAGTGGTCC
TGCAACTTTATCCGCCTCCATCCAGTCTATTAATTGTTGCCGGGAAGCTAGAGTAAGTAGTTCGCCAGTT
AATAGTTTGCGCAACGTTGTTGCCATTGCTACAGGCATCGTGGTGTCACGCTCGTCGTTTGGTATGGCTT
CATTCAGCTCCGGTTCCCAACGATCAAGGCGAGTTACATGATCCCCCATGTTGTGCAAAAAAGCGGTTAG
CTCCTTCGGTCCTCCGATCGTTGTCAGAAGTAAGTTGGCCGCAGTGTTATCACTCATGGTTATGGCAGCA
CTGCATAATTCTCTTACTGTCATGCCATCCGTAAGATGCTTTTCTGTGACTGGTGAGTACTCAACCAAGT
CATTCTGAGAATAGTGTATGCGGCGACCGAGTTGCTCTTGCCCGGCGTCAATACGGGATAATACCGCGCC
ACATAGCAGAACTTTAAAAGTGCTCATCATTGGAAAACGTTCTTCGGGGCGAAAACTCTCAAGGATCTTA
CCGCTGTTGAGATCCAGTTCGATGTAACCCACTCGTGCACCCAACTGATCTTCAGCATCTTTTACTTTCA
CCAGCGTTTCTGGGTGAGCAAAAACAGGAAGGCAAAATGCCGCAAAAAAGGGAATAAGGGCGACACGGAA
ATGTTGAATACTCATACTCTTCCTTTTTCAATATTATTGAAGCATTTATCAGGGTTATTGTCTCATGAGC
GGATACATATTTGAATGTATTTAGAAAAATAAACAAATAGGGGTTCCGCGCACATTTCCCCGAAAAGTGC
CACCTGAC
Features (pLannotate 1.2.2; 26 found; start..end, strand, type, name):
     31..83      -  misc_feature   bom (fragment): basis of mobility region from pBR322
    238..617     +  enhancer       CMV enhancer: human cytomegalovirus immediate early enhancer
    618..817     +  promoter       CMV promoter: human cytomegalovirus (CMV) immediate early promoter
    835..1015    +  LTR            5' LTR (truncated): truncated 5' long terminal repeat (LTR) from HIV-1
   1062..1187    +  misc_feature   HIV-1 Ψ: packaging signal of human immunodeficiency virus type 1
   1171..1509    +  CDS            HIV-1 gag (fragment): gag protein from human immunodeficiency virus 1; gag
   1684..1917    +  misc_feature   RRE: The Rev response element (RRE) of HIV-1 allows for Rev-dependent mRNA export from the nucleus to the cytoplasm.
   2294..2394    +  CDS            Rev (fragment): human immunodeficiency virus 1 (HIV-1) Rev protein; rev; enhances nuclear export of unspliced and incompletely spliced viral mRNAs
   2444..2561    +  misc_feature   cPPT/CTS: central polypurine tract and central termination sequence of HIV-1
   2620..2888    +  promoter       U6 promoter (fragment): RNA polymerase III promoter for mouse U6 snRNA (Das et al., 1988)
   2889..2922    +  protein_bind   loxP511: Cre-mediated recombination occurs in the 8-bp core sequence (GTATACAT). loxP511 sites are compatible with each other, but incompatible with wild-type loxP sites. Cre recombinase
   3022..3325    +  enhancer       CMV enhancer: human cytomegalovirus immediate early enhancer
   3326..3529    +  promoter       CMV promoter: human cytomegalovirus (CMV) immediate early promoter
   3580..4605    +  CDS            CPSF6 (fragment): CPSF6_HUMAN - Also known as CFIM68 From Homo sapiens (Human).
   4656..4676    +  misc_feature   MCS (fragment): multiple cloning site
   4699..5415    +  CDS            EGFP: EGFP is a basic (constitutively fluorescent) green fluorescent protein published in 1996, derived from Aequorea victoria. It is reported to be a rapidly-maturing weak dimer with moderate acid sensitivity.
   5426..5459    +  protein_bind   loxP511: Cre-mediated recombination occurs in the 8-bp core sequence (GTATACAT). loxP511 sites are compatible with each other, but incompatible with wild-type loxP sites. Cre recombinase
   5482..5509    -  misc_feature   MCS (fragment): pBluescript multiple cloning site
   5554..5577    +  misc_feature   MCS (fragment): pBluescript multiple cloning site
   5577..6165    +  misc_feature   WPRE: woodchuck hepatitis virus posttranscriptional regulatory element
   6166..6185    +  misc_feature   MCS (fragment): pBluescript multiple cloning site
   6187..6687    +  CDS            nef (fragment): NEF_HV1LA - Experimental evidence at protein level: Swiss-Prot protein existence level 1. Extracellular Nef protein targets CD4(+) T-lymphocytes for apoptosis by interacting with CXCR4 surface receptors. From Human immunodeficiency virus type 1 group M subtype B (isolate Lai) (HIV-1).
   6694..6874    +  LTR            5' LTR (truncated): truncated 5' long terminal repeat (LTR) from HIV-1
   6936..7524    -  rep_origin     ori: high-copy-number ColE1/pMB1/pBR322/pUC origin of replication
   7695..8555    -  CDS            AmpR: β-lactamase; bla; confers resistance to ampicillin, carbenicillin, and related antibiotics
   8556..8660    -  promoter       AmpR promoter: bla
