[The description below was written by a language model from this plasmid's Addgene catalogue record and pLannotate feature annotations shown in this document.]
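Description:
pSICO-CPSF6-358-eGFP is an HIV-1-based lentiviral transfer plasmid built on the pSICO backbone. It expresses a truncated human CPSF6 (isoform 2 cut at amino acid 358, the CPSF6-358 form) fused at its C terminus to EGFP. In bacteria it is maintained through a high-copy ColE1/pUC-type origin and selected with ampicillin via the β-lactamase gene. The viral genome is transcribed from an upstream CMV enhancer/promoter joined to a truncated 5' LTR. It carries the Ψ packaging signal with a gag fragment, the Rev response element for Rev-dependent nuclear export, and the cPPT/CTS. Downstream it has a WPRE to boost transcript expression, a nef fragment and a second truncated LTR at the 3' end. No packaging or envelope genes are annotated, so these functions would have to be supplied in trans to make particles.

The payload sits where pSICO normally carries its reporter. An internal CMV enhancer/promoter drives the CPSF6 fragment, a short linker derived from a multiple cloning site, and EGFP. The whole cassette is flanked by two sites annotated as loxP511 in the same orientation, immediately downstream of a mouse U6 promoter fragment. In the parental design, Cre excision of the floxed cassette activates a U6-driven shRNA. Here no shRNA is annotated or mentioned, so Cre would be expected simply to delete the fusion cassette. No mammalian drug-selection marker is annotated, so transduced cells are identified by EGFP fluorescence.

The associated study concerns truncated CPSF6 forming higher-order complexes that bind and disrupt the HIV-1 capsid, and the fluorescent fusion suits imaging of that behaviour. The depositor and sequencing-derived records differ by only three nucleotides in length and give the same feature map.
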