Addgene plasmid #110693: pSICO-CPSF6-358-eGFP
Purpose: Expresses a truncated form of CPSF6 (CPSF6-358 originally described in Lee et al. Cell Host Microbe 2010) fused with eGFP
Depositing lab: Zandrea Ambrose. Depositing organization: University of Pittsburgh (University, School of Medicine, and Cancer Institute). Publication: Truncated CPSF6 forms higher order complexes that bind and disrupt HIV-1 capsid. Ning J, Zhong Z, Fischer DK, Harris G, Watkins SC, Ambrose Z, Zhang P. J Virol. 2018 Apr 11. pii: JVI.00368-18. doi: 10.1128/JVI.00368-18. PubMed 29643241.
Backbone
  Vector backbone: pSICO
  Backbone manufacturer: Tyler Jacks, Addgene plasmid #11578
  Backbone size w/o insert (bp): 6852
  Vector type: Lentiviral
Growth in bacteria
  Bacterial resistance: Ampicillin, 100 μg/mL
  Growth temperature: 37°C
  Growth strain: NEB Stable
  Copy number: High Copy
Gene/Insert
  Gene/Insert name: CPSF6-eGFP
  Insert size (bp): 1839
  Mutation: Truncation of CPSF6 isoform 2 at amino acid 358
  Entrez Gene: CPSF6 (a.k.a. CFIM, CFIM68, CFIM72, HPBRII-4, HPBRII-7)
  Tag / fusion protein: EGFP (C terminal on insert)
  Cloning method: Restriction Enzyme; 5′ cloning site unknown (unknown if destroyed); 3′ cloning site unknown (unknown if destroyed)
  Sequencing primers: 5′ unknown
Terms and licenses: Academic/Nonprofit Terms; Industry Terms: Not Available to Industry
How to cite: pSICO-CPSF6-358-eGFP was a gift from Zandrea Ambrose (Addgene plasmid # 110693 ; http://n2t.net/addgene:110693 ; RRID:Addgene_110693)
